Addgene plasmid #85252: pH6Z-710
Purpose: Plasmid clone containing HHV-6B(Z29) restriction endonuclease fragment
Depositing lab: Philip Pellett. Depositing organization: Centers for Disease Control and Prevention. Publication: Restriction endonuclease mapping and molecular cloning of the human herpesvirus 6 variant B strain Z29 genome. Lindquester GJ, Inoue N, Allen RD, Castelli JW, Stamey FR, Dambaugh TR, O'Brian JJ, Danovich RM, Frenkel N, Pellett PE. Arch Virol. 1996;141(2):367-79. PubMed 8634027.
Backbone
  Vector backbone: pKSm13-
  Backbone manufacturer: Stratagene, similar to pBluescript SK+
  Vector type: cloning vector
Growth in bacteria
  Bacterial resistance: Ampicillin, 100 μg/mL
  Growth temperature: 37°C
  Growth strain: DH5alpha
  Copy number: High Copy
Gene/Insert
  Gene/Insert name: fragment of the human herpesvirus 6B strain Z29 genome (alt name: NC_000898)
  Insert size (bp): 4300
  Cloning method: Unknown
  Sequencing primers: 5′ T7; 3′ T3
Terms and licenses: Academic/Nonprofit Terms; Industry Terms: Not Available to Industry
Depositor comments: restriction enzyme fragment = KpnI H; Range (bases) = 142,281-146,675; Associated Genes = U94, B8 (partial)
How to cite: pH6Z-710 was a gift from Philip Pellett (Addgene plasmid # 85252 ; http://n2t.net/addgene:85252 ; RRID:Addgene_85252)
