[The description below was written by a language model from this plasmid's Addgene catalogue record and pLannotate feature annotations shown in this document.]
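Description:
pH6Z-710 is a bacterial cloning plasmid that carries a restriction fragment of the human herpesvirus 6B strain Z29 genome. It is one member of a clone set made during restriction endonuclease mapping and molecular cloning of that genome. The backbone is pKSm13-, a Stratagene phagemid similar to pBluescript SK+. The feature table shows the expected parts: a high-copy ColE1/pUC-type origin for propagation in E. coli, an ampicillin resistance gene (β-lactamase) with its own promoter, and an f1 phage origin that allows single-stranded DNA rescue. It also shows the lac promoter/operator region with a lacZα fragment interrupted by the cloning site. T7 and T3 phage promoters flank the insert and serve as sequencing primer sites, and they could in principle be used for in vitro transcription of either strand.

The insert is the KpnI H fragment, recorded as about 4.3 kb and spanning roughly genome positions 142,281 to 146,675. The depositor lists the associated genes as U94 and a partial B8. The annotation agrees, finding a complete U94 open reading frame and a short B8 fragment. It additionally detects a sizeable fragment on the opposite strand that matches U95 by homology to the HHV-6A Uganda-1102 protein, which the depositor comments do not mention. The viral genes sit in their native genomic context, with no added eukaryotic promoter, tag or reporter, so this is a genomic archive clone rather than an expression construct. The record does not give the cloning method. Uses it would suit include sequencing, subcloning of U94 or neighbouring regions, and serving as a hybridisation probe or reference template for HHV-6B.
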