Features (pLannotate 1.2.2; 15 found; start..end, strand, type, name):
    221..361     +  CDS            B8 (fragment): B8_HHV6Z - Protein predicted: Swiss-Prot protein existence level 4. From Human herpesvirus 6B (strain Z29) (HHV-6 variant B) (Human B lymphotropic virus).
    706..813     -  misc_feature   MCS: pBluescript multiple cloning site
    826..844     -  promoter       T3 promoter: promoter for bacteriophage T3 RNA polymerase
    889..905     -  protein_bind   lac operator: The lac repressor binds to the lac operator to inhibit transcription in E. coli. This inhibition can be relieved by adding lactose or isopropyl-β-D-thiogalactopyranoside (IPTG). lac repressor encoded by lacI
    913..943     -  promoter       lac promoter: promoter for the E. coli lac operon
    958..979     -  protein_bind   CAP binding site: CAP binding activates transcription in the presence of cAMP. E. coli catabolite activator protein
    992..1084    -  CDS            lacI (fragment): lac repressor; lacI; The lac repressor binds to the lac operator to inhibit transcription in E. coli. This inhibition can be relieved by adding lactose or isopropyl-β-D-thiogalactopyranoside (IPTG).
   1267..1855    -  rep_origin     ori: high-copy-number ColE1/pMB1/pBR322/pUC origin of replication
   2026..2886    -  CDS            AmpR: β-lactamase; bla; confers resistance to ampicillin, carbenicillin, and related antibiotics
   2887..2991    -  promoter       AmpR promoter: bla
   3044..3472    -  rep_origin     f1 ori (sequence partly withheld): f1 bacteriophage origin of replication; arrow indicates direction of (+) strand synthesis
   3477..3632    -  CDS            lacZα (fragment): LacZα fragment of β-galactosidase; lacZ fragment
   3640..3658    +  promoter       T7 promoter: promoter for bacteriophage T7 RNA polymerase
   3670..5703    -  CDS            U95 (fragment): U95_HHV6U - Also known as HCRF2. Protein inferred from homology: Swiss-Prot protein existence level 3. From Human herpesvirus 6A (strain Uganda-1102) (HHV-6 variant A) (Human B lymphotropic virus).
   5778..7247    +  CDS            U94: VU94_HHV6Z - Protein predicted: Swiss-Prot protein existence level 4. From Human herpesvirus 6B (strain Z29) (HHV-6 variant B) (Human B lymphotropic virus).
>Addgene plasmid #85252 | pH6Z-710 | addgene full sequence | sequence record 172651 | Addgene NGS Result
GTCCAAGCTAGCAGAAGAACAGCTAATGGCGTATAGCGGCAAATTGCCTATCCTATAAATACTGAAGTTA
ATAGGCGTGGTAGGAAATGATGATTAATACATCATTAAAATATTCTACTTCATGGCTTTTGATTCGTTAT
TCGTAAGTGGGTACAATGAAAAAAAATCAACACTGCCTTAATGTATGCACCCTCAAGAGTGCTGATTGGA
TAGAGATATAATGATATATAAAAAAGTGCATGATGAACAAAAAAGTTTGTTTTTCCATAAATTTAAATGT
CAGTGGGTGCCGCGGTTAGGGTCTTTCCTACCCAAACGGGTGAGAACCTTAAAAATTGCTAACGGGGCAA
CCGCAGCTTCTGTTTTTCATCAAAAAGTTAAAGGTCAGTGGGTGCCGCGGTTAGGGTCTTTCCTACCCAA
GCGGGTGAGAACCTTAAAAATTGCTAACGGGGCAACCGCAGTTTCTGTTTTTCCTCATAAAGTTAAAGGT
CAGTGGGTGCCGCGGTTAGGGTCTTTCCTACCCAAGCGGGTGAGAACCTTAAAAATTGCTAACTGGGCAA
CCGCAGTTTCTGTTTCTCTTCATACAGTTAAAGGTCAGTGGGTGCCGCGGTTAGGGTCTTTCCTACTCAA
GTGGGTGAGGACCCTAAAATTCGCTAACGGGGCAACCGCAGTTTCTGTTTTTTCTGATAAAGCTAAAGAT
CAGTGGGTACCGGGCCCCCCCTCGAGGTCGACGGTATCGATAAGCTTGATATCGAATTCCTGCAGCCCGG
GGGATCCACTAGTTCTAGAGCGGCCGCCACCGCGGTGGAGCTCCAGCTTTTGTTCCCTTTAGTGAGGGTT
AATTGCGCGCTTGGCGTAATCATGGTCATAGCTGTTTCCTGTGTGAAATTGTTATCCGCTCACAATTCCA
CACAACATACGAGCCGGAAGCATAAAGTGTAAAGCCTGGGGTGCCTAATGAGTGAGCTAACTCACATTAA
TTGCGTTGCGCTCACTGCCCGCTTTCCAGTCGGGAAACCTGTCGTGCCAGCTGCATTAATGAATCGGCCA
ACGCGCGGGGAGAGGCGGTTTGCGTATTGGGCGCTCTTCCGCTTCCTCGCTCACTGACTCGCTGCGCTCG
GTCGTTCGGCTGCGGCGAGCGGTATCAGCTCACTCAAAGGCGGTAATACGGTTATCCACAGAATCAGGGG
ATAACGCAGGAAAGAACATGTGAGCAAAAGGCCAGCAAAAGGCCAGGAACCGTAAAAAGGCCGCGTTGCT
GGCGTTTTTCCATAGGCTCCGCCCCCCTGACGAGCATCACAAAAATCGACGCTCAAGTCAGAGGTGGCGA
AACCCGACAGGACTATAAAGATACCAGGCGTTTCCCCCTGGAAGCTCCCTCGTGCGCTCTCCTGTTCCGA
CCCTGCCGCTTACCGGATACCTGTCCGCCTTTCTCCCTTCGGGAAGCGTGGCGCTTTCTCATAGCTCACG
CTGTAGGTATCTCAGTTCGGTGTAGGTCGTTCGCTCCAAGCTGGGCTGTGTGCACGAACCCCCCGTTCAG
CCCGACCGCTGCGCCTTATCCGGTAACTATCGTCTTGAGTCCAACCCGGTAAGACACGACTTATCGCCAC
TGGCAGCAGCCACTGGTAACAGGATTAGCAGAGCGAGGTATGTAGGCGGTGCTACAGAGTTCTTGAAGTG
GTGGCCTAACTACGGCTACACTAGAAGAACAGTATTTGGTATCTGCGCTCTGCTGAAGCCAGTTACCTTC
GGAAAAAGAGTTGGTAGCTCTTGATCCGGCAAACAAACCACCGCTGGTAGCGGTGGTTTTTTTGTTTGCA
AGCAGCAGATTACGCGCAGAAAAAAAGGATCTCAAGAAGATCCTTTGATCTTTTCTACGGGGTCTGACGC
TCAGTGGAACGAAAACTCACGTTAAGGGATTTTGGTCATGAGATTATCAAAAAGGATCTTCACCTAGATC
CTTTTAAATTAAAAATGAAGTTTTAAATCAATCTAAAGTATATATGAGTAAACTTGGTCTGACAGTTACC
AATGCTTAATCAGTGAGGCACCTATCTCAGCGATCTGTCTATTTCGTTCATCCATAGTTGCCTGACTCCC
CGTCGTGTAGATAACTACGATACGGGAGGGCTTACCATCTGGCCCCAGTGCTGCAATGATACCGCGAGAC
CCACGCTCACCGGCTCCAGATTTATCAGCAATAAACCAGCCAGCCGGAAGGGCCGAGCGCAGAAGTGGTC
CTGCAACTTTATCCGCCTCCATCCAGTCTATTAATTGTTGCCGGGAAGCTAGAGTAAGTAGTTCGCCAGT
TAATAGTTTGCGCAACGTTGTTGCCATTGCTACAGGCATCGTGGTGTCACGCTCGTCGTTTGGTATGGCT
TCATTCAGCTCCGGTTCCCAACGATCAAGGCGAGTTACATGATCCCCCATGTTGTGCAAAAAAGCGGTTA
GCTCCTTCGGTCCTCCGATCGTTGTCAGAAGTAAGTTGGCCGCAGTGTTATCACTCATGGTTATGGCAGC
ACTGCATAATTCTCTTACTGTCATGCCATCCGTAAGATGCTTTTCTGTGACTGGTGAGTACTCAACCAAG
TCATTCTGAGAATAGTGTATGCGGCGACCGAGTTGCTCTTGCCCGGCGTCAATACGGGATAATACCGCGC
CACATAGCAGAACTTTAAAAGTGCTCATCATTGGAAAACGTTCTTCGGGGCGAAAACTCTCAAGGATCTT
ACCGCTGTTGAGATCCAGTTCGATGTAACCCACTCGTGCACCCAACTGATCTTCAGCATCTTTTACTTTC
ACCAGCGTTTCTGGGTGAGCAAAAACAGGAAGGCAAAATGCCGCAAAAAAGGGAATAAGGGCGACACGGA
AATGTTGAATACTCATACTCTTCCTTTTTCAATATTATTGAAGCATTTATCAGGGTTATTGTCTCATGAG
CGGATACATATTTGAATGTATTTAGAAAAATAAACAAATAGGGGTTCCGCGCACATTTCCCCGAAAAGTG
CCACCTAAATTGTAAGCGTTAATATTTTGTTAAAATTCGCGTTAAATTTTTGTTAAATCAGCTCATTTTT
TAACCAATAGGCCGAAATCGGCAAAATCCCTTATAAATCAAAAGAATAGACCGAGATAGGGT
[37 nt withheld, positions 3143-3179]
AAAGAACGTGGACTCCAACGTCAAAGG
[49 nt withheld, positions 3207-3255]
T
[91 nt withheld, positions 3257-3347]
G
[124 nt withheld, positions 3349-3472]
CCCATTCGCCATTCAGGCTGCGCAACTGTTGGGAAGGGCGATCGGTGCGGGCCTCTTCGCTATTACGCCA
GCTGGCGAAAGGGGGATGTGCTGCAAGGCGATTAAGTTGGGTAACGCCAGGGTTTTCCCAGTCACGACGT
TGTAAAACGACGGCCAGTGAGCGCGCGTAATACGACTCACTATAGGGCGAATTGGGTACCTTGCTGCGAA
GCTCCGATCTTCATGACGCAGTTGTCATTACAGCTGACAGAGGCTGCACTGGAAAGCACATCATCTTCTT
CAGAAAACTCTAAATCCGCAATGGATATTTTACCCTCCGATGCATTCTGCTGATGTGATTCCTCGAACTG
CGCTAGAGAAGTTCCATAACAAGGATTGTCCATCTTTGACATGTTTTCTCCCATAGACAGAAGGGCTGCC
AATTTGGAAGGAAATCCTATATTTTCCCCTCGGTCATCATAGTCAAAGTTTAATTTTTTTATTGCACGTA
GGCTGGGGGTAGGCTTGCATACATCTTTATTCGGGGTTCCGTTATTTCCAATCATTGAATGTGCAATTAT
TGTCGGGTTTCCTCCAGGCGAGGACAACTGAGGAGCACATCCATTACTAAAACTTGTGTCCTGTATGCTC
TCTCTGACGGACAAGGGGTTGTTTTCATCCACTGTACCGAGCAAACTGTAGTGCGCTTTGAACGCTGTAT
TGGGACTGCAGATCTGTACCACGGGAATTGTTCCATTTCCTTCACATGCGCCATGTTGTGGCACAGATGT
GTAGGGCTGACCACTGGATAGAGTTAGTGGTAAAGCTGTATTGACGGCTCCGTGGACATTCCCATTTTCC
GGAAAACCATAGTTCTCCATTTTTGTTTCAGCATTTATATTGTTTAACAGATTTGTGCTCGTCCCGGTCA
CCCGCATCCAATCTTGATGTTCCGGATTCAATAGAGAAGATGCGACGTTAGCGGTGCCACCTTGTTTATC
GGAAATGGCCGCATCTACACACCCCACATGGCCATAAACATTCAACCCGTTGCCCTTCATCAGATTAGGA
GCGATTCCCGGTGTCGAAGAAACAACTTTTCCCTGGGAGCAGTTTTGAGATACAATGTCTTGAACTTTAC
AGTATTGGTTCCATGGACTGTTATTATCCATATAATTCTCCATGCCTCCCATTCCAAAATTAGCACCCCG
ATTATTTGATACCGCCCCCACCGGCTTGGAAGTAGAAGTGACAATCGCATCCATAGTAGTTTGTAACGCA
TTTATGCAGTTCATGGATGCGCTTAGTTGTGTCGCCTGTGAGTTGTTCATATTCTGTGTTTCGCACACAG
GAGTGAAACCTGGCGTATTTACATACGCACATGATTGGAGAGCAGCCCCCTGATAGAAACCGTCGCTAGA
CCCAGAGACATAAGGTTGGGCATGCGAGACCTGTTGTGCCTTGTTGACAACTGAATTAGTTCTGTTATTC
GGAGGATTAGGGGGGTTCCGTTTCAGAGTCCAGGATTGCCCGCCGGGTGTAGTCAGTATCCATTCATCGC
CAGATGCCGTAGTGATCTCATAAGACTTAGACCCGTTTACAGAAGATTGATTATGGACAGACTGATATTC
CCCGGGTCTTATACCGGCATTTCCCGTAGTAATTTGGGAAGCTGAAATAGAGGGTGGCCCCACAGTTTTA
TTTGTCTGATATTTACCCTGTGAGGTAGCGGTCATGCATGGATGCATACCTACAAGGGATTTAAGTTGAG
GCTGTTGGACAGGCGGTTGAGCATTAACATACAAGGAATGGTCTGCAAATGACATCTCCCCCATCGAATG
ACCATGTGATTTGATAATTGATCTAGGTTTGATGGGATTGATCATATTATTGCTATAGACATAATTCTGA
CCCTGCATCGGCGGGGAAATGGGTTGAAAGGTCATCTGAGTGGGTTGAACATTGATTTGATTGTTGATGC
TTTCCAGCGAGAGGCCCGTCAGAGTCGACAGTGATTCGCGGTTTTGATCCCGTACGCCATTGGAAAACTG
CGACTGTGTCGTCATCACTCCAGTATGACCCGCCGATGTCGTTGATTGGACTGACATTTCAACGTGCGGA
GATTGCGTAAAATGATGTCCAGCTGCGATGTTTTCGTCACACGTGGACGAGATTGCATTGTCCGACAGAA
GTTCCGCCGGATCCATACTGAGAATTTGTTGCCATAACAAATCTTCCAGATTTGAAGACATCTAGAGGTG
ACAAGCCAGGGGAATTACCTTATTTTCCGTATACAACTATAAAAATCTTGGAAGGCACAAACGGTATGTT
TTCCATAATAAATCCAAGTGATGATTTTTGGACTAAGGACAAATATATCATGTTGACTATCAAAGGCCCC
GTGGAGTGGGAGGCAGAAATCCCTGGAATATCTACGGATTTTTTTTGCAAATTCTCTAACGTGCCCGTGC
CACATTTTAGAGATATGCACTCACCGGGAGCGCCCGATATTAAATGGATAACTGCATGTACCAAAATGAT
CGATGTCATACTCAATTACTGGAATAATAAAACTGCCGTCCCCACCCCTGCAAAGTGGTACGCTCAAGCG
GAGAATAAAGCTGGCAGACCCTCCTTAACATTATTGATAGCTTTAGATGGAATTCCCACCGCAACGATAG
GAAAACACACAACGGAAATCAGGGGTGTATTAATTAAAGATTTCTTCGACGGGAACGCCCCTAAAATAGA
TGATTGGTGCACGTATGCCAAAACAAAGAAAAATGGTGGCGGAACCCAGGTCTTCAGTCTAAGTTATATC
CCCTTTGCCCTTCTTCAAATTATTAGACCACAGTTCCAATGGGCATGGACAAATATTAACGAACTGGGAG
ACGTATGCGATGAAATACATCGAAAACACATCATATCCCATTTCAATAAAAAACCTAATGTTAAACTTAT
GCTGTTTCCAAAGGATGGGACCAACAGAATATCTTTAAAATCTAAATTTCTGGGAACCATCGAATGGCTG
TCTGATCTTGGAATAGTCACGGAAGACGCGTGGATACGAAGAGACGTTAGATCATACATGCAATTATTGA
CACTAACACACGGGGACGTGCTAATTCATAGGGCTCTATCTATATCTAAAAAAAGAATAAGAGCAACTAG
AAAAGCTATCGATTTTATAGCGCACATAGACACTGACTTTGAAATCTATGAAAACCCGGTTTACCAGTTG
TTCTGTCTGCAGTCTTTTGACCCTATATTAGCAGGAACCATATTATATCAGTGGCTAAGCCACAGAAGAG
GGAAAAAAAACACCGTTAGTTTTATTGGTCCACCCGGATGTGGAAAATCGATGTTAACGGGAGCCATTCT
TGAAAATATCCCGTTACATGGAATATTACACGGATCTTTGAATACTAAAAATTTAAGAGCTTACGGACAG
GTTTTAGTCTTGTGGTGGAAAGACATAAGTATCAACTTTGAAAATTTTAATATTATAAAATCCCTCCTTG
GGGGTCAAAAAATAATATTCCCAATTAATGAAAACGACCACGTACAGATAGGACCGTGTCCCATCATAGC
CACATCTTGCGTTGATATACGCTCGATGGTACATTCAAATATCCACAAAATAAATCTATCACAGAGGGTA
TATAATTTTACATTTGATAAAGTTATCCCTCGCAATTTTCCTGTAATTCAGAAAGACGACATAAATCAAT
TTCTGTTCTGGGCCAGAAACCGTTCTATAAATTGTTTTATTGACTACACGGTTCCAAAAATTTTATAACT
ATCTATTTAAAAACATCTTAACAGACTACTTTTAAAATACCGACAAGAAAATAAAAAAAAAGACATCACA
TTATAAGACGCTGATAACTCACCCTGTACCGCTGT
